>Addgene plasmid #113620 | 7a sgRNA for EJ7-GFP and 4-μHOM reporters | depositor partial sequence | sequence record 214471 | sgRNA insert
GACCACCCTGACCTACGGCTA
