>Addgene plasmid #113620 | 7a sgRNA for EJ7-GFP and 4-μHOM reporters | addgene partial sequence | sequence record 218257 | Addgene Partial NGS Result
GGGCGAGGCGGAGAGGTGCGGCGGCAGCCAATCAGAGCGGCGCGCTCCGAAAGTTTCCTTTTATGGCGAG
GCGGCGGCGGCGGCGGCCCTATAAAAAGCGAAGCGCGCGGCGGGCGGGAGTCGCTGCGCGCTGCCTTCGC
CCCGTGCCCCGCTCCGCCGCCGCCTCGCGCCGCCCGCCCCGGCTCTGACTGACCGCGTTACTCCCACAGG
TGAGCGGGCGGGACGGCCCTTCTCCTCCGGGCTGTAATTAGCTGAGCAAGAGGTAAGGGTTTAAGGGATG
GTTGGTTGGTGGGGTATTAATGTTTAATTACCTGGAGCACCTGCCTGAAATCACTTTTTTTCAGGTTGGA
CCGGTGCCACCATGGACTATAAGGACCACGACGGAGACTACAAGGATCATGATATTGATTACAAAGACGA
TGACGATAAGATGGCCCCAAAGAAGAAGCGGAAGGTCGGTATCCACGGAGTCCCAGCAGCCGACAAGAAG
TACAGCATCGGCCTGGACATCGGCACCAACTCTGTGGGCTGGGCCGTGATCACCGACGAGTACAAGGTGC
CCAGCAAGAAATTCAAGGTGCTGGGCAACACCGACCGGCACAGCATCAAGAAGAACCTGATCGGAGCCCT
GCTGTTCGACAGCGGCGAAACAGCCGAGGCCACCCGGCTGAAGAGAACCGCCAGAAGAAGATACACCAGA
CGGAAGAACCGGATCTGCTATCTGCAAGAGATCTTCAGCAACGAGATGGCCAAGGTGGACGACAGCTTCT
TCCACAGACTGGAAGAGTCCTTCCTGGTGGAAGAGGATAAGAAGCACGAGCGGCACCCCATCTTCGGCAA
CATCGTGGACGAGGTGGCCTACCACGAGAAGTACCCCACCATCTACCACCTGAGAAAGAAACTGGTGGAC
AGCACCGACAAGGCCGACCTGCGGCTGATCTATCTGGCCCTGGCCCACATGATCAAGTTCCGGGGCCACT
TCCTGATCGAGGGCGACCTGAACCCCGACAACAGCGACGTGGACAAGCTGTTCATCCAGCTGGTGCAGAC
CTACAACCAGCTGTTCGAGGAAAACCCCATCAACGCCAGCGGCGTGGACGCCAAGGCCATCCTGTCTGCC
AGACTGAGCAAGAGCAGACGGCTGGAAAATCTGATCGCCCAGCTGCCCGGCGAGAAGAAGAATGGCCTGT
TCGGAAACCTGATTGCCCTGAGCCTGGGCCTGACCCCCAACTTCAAGAGCAACTTCGACCTGGCCGAGGA
TGCCAAACTGCAGCTGAGCAAGGACACCTACGACGACGACCTGGACAACCTGCTGGCCCAGATCGGCGAC
CAGTACGCCGACCTGTTTCTGGCCGCCAAGAACCTGTCCGACGCCATCCTGCTGAGCGACATCCTGAGAG
TGAACACCGAGATCACCAAGGCCCCCCTGAGCGCCTCTATGATCAAGAGATACGACGAGCACCACCAGGA
CCTGACCCTGCTGAAAGCTCTCGTGCGGCAGCAGCTGCCTGAGAAGTACAAAGAGATTTTCTTCGACCAG
AGCAAGAACGGCTACGCCGGCTACATTGACGGCGGAGCCAGCCAGGAAGAGTTCTACAAGTTCATCAAGC
CCATCCTGGAAAAGATGGACGGCACCGAGGAACTGCTCGTGAAGCTGAACAGAGAGGACCTGCTGCGGAA
GCAGCGGACCTTCGACAACGGCAGCATCCCCCACCAGATCCACCTGGGAGAGCTGCACGCCATTCTGCGG
CGGCAGGAAGATTTTTACCCATTCCTGAAGGACAACCGGGAAAAGATCGAGAAGATCCTGACCTTCCGCA
TCCCCTACTACGTGGGCCCTCTGGCCAGGGGAAACAGCAGATTCGCCTGGATGACCAGAAAGAGCGAGGA
AACCATCACCCCCTGGAACTTCGAGGAAGTGGTGGACAAGGGCGCTTCCGCCCAGAGCTTCATCGAGCGG
ATGACCAACTTCGATAAGAACCTGCCCAACGAGAAGGTGCTGCCCAAGCACAGCCTGCTGTACGAGTACT
TCACCGTGTATAACGAGCTGACCAAAGTGAAATACGTGACCGAGGGAATGAGAAAGCCCGCCTTCCTGAG
CGGCGAGCAGAAAAAGGCCATCGTGGACCTGCTGTTCAAGACCAACCGGAAAGTGACCGTGAAGCAGCTG
AAAGAGGACTACTTCAAGAAAATCGAGTGCTTCGACTCCGTGGAAATCTCCGGCGTGGAAGATCGGTTCA
ACGCCTCCCTGGGCACATACCACGATCTGCTGAAAATTATCAAGGACAAGGACTTCCTGGACAATGAGGA
AAACGAGGACATTCTGGAAGATATCGTGCTGACCCTGACACTGTTTGAGGACAGAGAGATGATCGAGGAA
CGGCTGAAAACCTATGCCCACCTGTTCGACGACAAAGTGATGAAGCAGCTGAAGCGGCGGAGATACACCG
GCTGGGGCAGGCTGAGCCGGAAGCTGATCAACGGCATCCGGGACAAGCAGTCCGGCAAGACAATCCTGGA
TTTCCTGAAGTCCGACGGCTTCGCCAACAGAAACTTCATGCAGCTGATCCACGACGACAGCCTGACCTTT
AAAGAGGACATCCAGAAAGCCCAGGTGTCCGGCCAGGGCGATAGCCTGCACGAGCACATTGCCAATCTGG
CCGGCAGCCCCGCCATTAAGAAGGGCATCCTGCAGACAGTGAAGGTGGTGGACGAGCTCGTGAAAGTGAT
GGGCCGGCACAAGCCCGAGAACATCGTGATCGAAATGGCCAGAGAGAACCAGACCACCCAGAAGGGACAG
AAGAACAGCCGCGAGAGAATGAAGCGGATCGAAGAGGGCATCAAAGAGCTGGGCAGCCAGATCCTGAAAG
AACACCCCGTGGAAAACACCCAGCTGCAGAACGAGAAGCTGTACCTGTACTACCTGCAGAATGGGCGGGA
TATGTACGTGGACCAGGAACTGGACATCAACCGGCTGTCCGACTACGATGTGGACCATATCGTGCCTCAG
AGCTTTCTGAAGGACGACTCCATCGACAACAAGGTGCTGACCAGAAGCGACAAGAACCGGGGCAAGAGCG
ACAACGTGCCCTCCGAAGAGGTCGTGAAGAAGATGAAGAACTACTGGCGGCAGCTGCTGAACGCCAAGCT
GATTACCCAGAGAAAGTTCGACAATCTGACCAAGGCCGAGAGAGGCGGCCTGAGCGAACTGGATAAGGCC
GGCTTCATCAAGAGACAGCTGGTGGAAACCCGGCAGATCACAAAGCACGTGGCACAGATCCTGGACTCCC
GGATGAACACTAAGTACGACGAGAATGACAAGCTGATCCGGGAAGTGAAAGTGATCACCCTGAAGTCCAA
GCTGGTGTCCGATTTCCGGAAGGATTTCCAGTTTTACAAAGTGCGCGAGATCAACAACTACCACCACGCC
CACGACGCCTACCTGAACGCCGTCGTGGGAACCGCCCTGATCAAAAAGTACCCTAAGCTGGAAAGCGAGT
TCGTGTACGGCGACTACAAGGTGTACGACGTGCGGAAGATGATCGCCAAGAGCGAGCAGGAAATCGGCAA
GGCTACCGCCAAGTACTTCTTCTACAGCAACATCATGAACTTTTTCAAGACCGAGATTACCCTGGCCAAC
GGCGAGATCCGGAAGCGGCCTCTGATCGAGACAAACGGCGAAACCGGGGAGATCGTGTGGGATAAGGGCC
GGGATTTTGCCACCGTGCGGAAAGTGCTGAGCATGCCCCAAGTGAATATCGTGAAAAAGACCGAGGTGCA
GACAGGCGGCTTCAGCAAAGAGTCTATCCTGCCCAAGAGGAACAGCGATAAGCTGATCGCCAGAAAGAAG
GACTGGGACCCTAAGAAGTACGGCGGCTTCGACAGCCCCACCGTGGCCTATTCTGTGCTGGTGGTGGCCA
AAGTGGAAAAGGGCAAGTCCAAGAAACTGAAGAGTGTGAAAGAGCTGCTGGGGATCACCATCATGGAAAG
AAGCAGCTTCGAGAAGAATCCCATCGACTTTCTGGAAGCCAAGGGCTACAAAGAAGTGAAAAAGGACCTG
ATCATCAAGCTGCCTAAGTACTCCCTGTTCGAGCTGGAAAACGGCCGGAAGAGAATGCTGGCCTCTGCCG
GCGAACTGCAGAAGGGAAACGAACTGGCCCTGCCCTCCAAATATGTGAACTTCCTGTACCTGGCCAGCCA
CTATGAGAAGCTGAAGGGCTCCCCCGAGGATAATGAGCAGAAACAGCTGTTTGTGGAACAGCACAAGCAC
TACCTGGACGAGATCATCGAGCAGATCAGCGAGTTCTCCAAGAGAGTGATCCTGGCCGACGCTAATCTGG
ACAAAGTGCTGTCCGCCTACAACAAGCACCGGGATAAGCCCATCAGAGAGCAGGCCGAGAATATCATCCA
CCTGTTTACCCTGACCAATCTGGGAGCCCCTGCCGCCTTCAAGTACTTTGACACCACCATCGACCGGAAG
AGGTACACCAGCACCAAAGAGGTGCTGGACGCCACCCTGATCCACCAGAGCATCACCGGCCTGTACGAGA
CACGGATCGACCTGTCTCAGCTGGGAGGCGACAAAAGGCCGGCGGCCACGAAAAAGGCCGGCCAGGCAAA
AAAGAAAAAGTAAGAATTCCTAGAGCTCGCTGATCAGCCTCGACTGTGCCTTCTAGTTGCCAGCCATCTG
TTGTTTGCCCCTCCCCCGTGCCTTCCTTGACCCTGGAAGGTGCCACTCCCACTGTCCTTTCCTAATAAAA
TGAGGAAATTGCATCGCATTGTCTGAGTAGGTGTCATTCTATTCTGGGGGGTGGGGTGGGGCAGGACAGC
AAGGGGGAGGATTGGGAAGAGAATAGCAGGCATGCTGGGGAGCGGCCGCAGGAACCCCTAGTGATGGAGT
TGGCCACTCCCTCTCTGCGCGCTCGCTCGCTCACTGAGGCCGGGCGACCAAAGGTCGCCCGACGCCCGGG
CTTTGCCCGGGCGGCCTCAGTGAGCGAGCGAGCGCGCAGCTGCCTGCAGGGGCGCCTGATGCGGTATTTT
CTCCTTACGCATCTGTGCGGTATTTCACACCGCATA
[95 nt withheld, positions 5077-5171]
T
[46 nt withheld, positions 5173-5218]
C
[141 nt withheld, positions 5220-5360]
CCTTTGACGTTGGAGTCCACGTTCTTT
[37 nt withheld, positions 5388-5424]
ACTCTATCTCGGGCTATTCTTTTGATTTATAAGGGATTTTGCCGATTTCGGTCTATTGGTTAAAAAATGA
GCTGATTTAACAAAAATTTAACGCGAATTTTAACAAAATATTAACGTTTACAATTTTATGGTGCACTCTC
AGTACAATCTGCTCTGATGCCGCATAGTTAAGCCAGCCCCGACACCCGCCAACACCCGCTGACGCGCCCT
GACGGGCTTGTCTGCTCCCGGCATCCGCTTACAGACAAGCTGTGACCGTCTCCGGGAGCTGCATGTGTCA
GAGGTTTTCACCGTCATCACCGAAACGCGCGAGACGAAAGGGCCTCGTGATACGCCTATTTTTATAGGTT
AATGTCATGATAATAATGGTTTCTTAGACGTCAGGTGGCACTTTTCGGGGAAATGTGCGCGGAACCCCTA
TTTGTTTATTTTTCTAAATACATTCAAATATGTATCCGCTCATGAGACAATAACCCTGATAAATGCTTCA
ATAATATTGAAAAAGGAAGAGTATGAGTATTCAACATTTCCGTGTCGCCCTTATTCCCTTTTTTGCGGCA
TTTTGCCTTCCTGTTTTTGCTCACCCAGAAACGCTGGTGAAAGTAAAAGATGCTGAAGATCAGTTGGGTG
CACGAGTGGGTTACATCGAACTGGATCTCAACAGCGGTAAGATCCTTGAGAGTTTTCGCCCCGAAGAACG
TTTTCCAATGATGAGCACTTTTAAAGTTCTGCTATGTGGCGCGGTATTATCCCGTATTGACGCCGGGCAA
GAGCAACTCGGTCGCCGCATACACTATTCTCAGAATGACTTGGTTGAGTACTCACCAGTCACAGAAAAGC
ATCTTACGGATGGCATGACAGTAAGAGAATTATGCAGTGCTGCCATAACCATGAGTGATAACACTGCGGC
CAACTTACTTCTGACAACGATCGGAGGACCGAAGGAGCTAACCGCTTTTTTGCACAACATGGGGGATCAT
GTAACTCGCCTTGATCGTTGGGAACCGGAGCTGAATGAAGCCATACCAAACGACGAGCGTGACACCACGA
TGCCTGTAGCAATGGCAACAACGTTGCGCAAACTATTAACTGGCGAACTACTTACTCTAGCTTCCCGGCA
ACAATTAATAGACTGGATGGAGGCGGATAAAGTTGCAGGACCACTTCTGCGCTCGGCCCTTCCGGCTGGC
TGGTTTATTGCTGATAAATCTGGAGCCGGTGAGCGTGGAAGCCGCGGTATCATTGCAGCACTGGGGCCAG
ATGGTAAGCCCTCCCGTATCGTAGTTATCTACACGACGGGGAGTCAGGCAACTATGGATGAACGAAATAG
ACAGATCGCTGAGATAGGTGCCTCACTGATTAAGCATTGGTAACTGTCAGACCAAGTTTACTCATATATA
CTTTAGATTGATTTAAAACTTCATTTTTAATTTAAAAGGATCTAGGTGAAGATCCTTTTTGATAATCTCA
TGACCAAAATCCCTTAACGTGAGTTTTCGTTCCACTGAGCGTCAGACCCCGTAGAAAAGATCAAAGGATC
TTCTTGAGATCCTTTTTTTCTGCGCGTAATCTGCTGCTTGCAAACAAAAAAACCACCGCTACCAGCGGTG
GTTTGTTTGCCGGATCAAGAGCTACCAACTCTTTTTCCGAAGGTAACTGGCTTCAGCAGAGCGCAGATAC
CAAATACTGTTCTTCTAGTGTAGCCGTAGTTAGGCCACCACTTCAAGAACTCTGTAGCACCGCCTACATA
CCTCGCTCTGCTAATCCTGTTACCAGTGGCTGCTGCCAGTGGCGATAAGTCGTGTCTTACCGGGTTGGAC
TCAAGACGATAGTTACCGGATAAGGCGCAGCGGTCGGGCTGAACGGGGGGTTCGTGCACACAGCCCAGCT
TGGAGCGAACGACCTACACCGAACTGAGATACCTACAGCGTGAGCTATGAGAAAGCGCCACGCTTCCCGA
AGGGAGAAAGGCGGACAGGTATCCGGTAAGCGGCAGGGTCGGAACAGGAGAGCGCACGAGGGAGCTTCCA
GGGGGAAACGCCTGGTATCTTTATAGTCCTGTCGGGTTTCGCCACCTCTGACTTGAGCGTCGATTTTTGT
GATGCTCGTCAGGGGGGCGGAGCCTATGGAAAAACGCCAGCAACGCGGCCTTTTTACGGTTCCTGGCCTT
TTGCTGGCCTTTTGCTCACATGTGAGGGCCTATTTCCCATGATTCCTTCATATTTGCATATACGATACAA
GGCTGTTAGAGAGATAATTGGAATTAATTTGACTGTAAACACAAAGATATTAGTACAAAATACGTGACGT
AGAAAGTAATAATTTCTTGGGTAGTTTGCAGTTTTAAAATTATGTTTTAAAATGGACTATCATATGCTTA
CCGTAACTTGAAAGTATTTCGATTTCTTGGCTTTATATATCTTGTGGAAAGGACGAAACACCGACCACCC
TGACCTACGGCTAGTTTTAGAGCTAGAAATAGCAAGTTAAAATAAGGCTAGTCCGTTATCAACTTGAAAA
AGTGGCACCGAGTCGGTGCTTTTTTGTTTTAGAGCTAGAAATAGCAAGTTAAAATAAGGCTAGTCCGTTT
TTAGCGCGTGCGCCAATTCTGCAGACAAATGGCTCTAGAGGTACCCGTTACATAACTTACGGTAAATGGC
CCGCCTGGCTGACCGCCCAACGACCCCCGCCCATTGACGTCAATAGTAACGCCAATAGGGACTTTCCATT
GACGTCAATGGGTGGAGTATTTACGGTAAACTGCCCACTTGGCAGTACATCAAGTGTATCATATGCCAAG
TACGCCCCCTATTGACGTCAATGACGGTAAATGGCCCGCCTGGCATTGTGCCCAGTACATGACCTTATGG
GACTTTCCTACTTGGCAGTACATCTACGTATTAGTCATCGCTATTACCATGGTCGAGGTGAGCCCCACGT
TCTGCTTCACTCTCCCCATCTCCCCCCCCTCCCCACCCCCAATTTTGTATTTATTTATTTTTTAATTATT
TTGTGCAGCGATGGGGGCGGGGGG
