[The description below was written by a language model from this plasmid's Addgene catalogue record.]
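Description:
7a sgRNA for EJ7-GFP and 4-μHOM reporters is a mammalian CRISPR expression plasmid built on the px330 backbone, an all-in-one vector designed to deliver both a single guide RNA and Cas9 from the same plasmid after transfection into mammalian cells. It is propagated in E. coli under ampicillin selection. The record gives no feature table, so the promoters, origin of replication and other backbone elements are not listed individually. In the standard px330 design, the guide is transcribed from a U6 Pol III promoter upstream of the sgRNA scaffold, and a nuclear-localised SpCas9 is driven by a separate Pol II promoter, but these details are not confirmed here. The copy number is recorded as unknown.

The insert is a synthetic guide sequence, termed 7a, cloned into the guide-acceptor position using BbsI sites on both sides. Both sites were destroyed during cloning, as is usual for this type IIS oligonucleotide-insertion strategy.

According to the stated purpose, the resulting sgRNA/Cas9 complex induces the 5′ double-strand break in both the EJ7-GFP and 4-μHOM reporters. The description of this cut as the 5′ break implies that it is paired with a second guide plasmid that makes a downstream break, although that partner is not described in this record. The associated publication concerns canonical non-homologous end joining without insertions or deletions, so the plasmid is used in cell-based reporter assays that measure how chromosomal breaks are repaired. The record does not describe the architecture of the reporters themselves.
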