Addgene plasmid #113620: 7a sgRNA for EJ7-GFP and 4-μHOM reporters
Purpose: sgRNA/CAS9 expression plasmid to induce the 5’ double-strand break in both the EJ7-GFP and 4-μHOM reporters
Depositing lab: Jeremy Stark. Depositing organization: Beckman Research Institute of the City of Hope. Publication: C-NHEJ without indels is robust and requires synergistic function of distinct XLF domains. Bhargava R, Sandhu M, Muk S, Lee G, Vaidehi N, Stark JM. Nat Commun. 2018 Jun 27;9(1):2484. doi: 10.1038/s41467-018-04867-5. PubMed 29950655.
Backbone
  Vector backbone: px330
  Vector type: Mammalian Expression, CRISPR
Growth in bacteria
  Bacterial resistance: Ampicillin, 100 μg/mL
  Growth temperature: 37°C
  Growth strain: DH5alpha
  Copy number: Unknown
Gene/Insert
  Gene/Insert name: 7a sgRNA
  gRNA/shRNA sequence: gaccaccctgacctacggcta
  Species: Synthetic
  Cloning method: Restriction Enzyme; 5′ cloning site Bbs1 (destroyed during cloning); 3′ cloning site Bbs1 (destroyed during cloning)
  Sequencing primers: 5′ GACTATCATATGCTTACCGT
Terms and licenses: Academic/Nonprofit Terms; Industry Terms: Not Available to Industry
How to cite: 7a sgRNA for EJ7-GFP and 4-μHOM reporters was a gift from Jeremy Stark (Addgene plasmid # 113620 ; http://n2t.net/addgene:113620 ; RRID:Addgene_113620)
